>Addgene plasmid #207162 | pDSK519-cspB | addgene full sequence | sequence record 417344 | Addgene NGS Result
GGGTAATACTCGTCAACGATCTGATAGAGAAGGGTTTGCTCGGGTCGGTGGCTCTGGTAACGACCAGTAT
CCCGATCCCGGCTGGCCGTCCTGGCCGCCACATGAGGCATGTTCCGCGTCCTTGCAATACTGTGTTTACA
TACAGTCTATCGCTTAGCGGAAAGTTCTTTTACCCTCAGCCGAAATGCCTGCCGTTGCTAGACATTGCCA
GCCAGTGCCCGTCACTCCCGTACTAACTGTCACGAACCCCTGCAATAACTGTCACGCCCCCCTGCAATAA
CTGTCACGAACCCCTGCAATAACTGTCACGCCCCCAAACCTGCAAACCCAGCAGGGGCGGGGGCTGGCGG
GGTGTTGGAAAAATCCATCCATGATTATCTAAGAATAATCCACTAGGCGCGGTTATCAGCGCCCTTGTGG
GGCGCTGCTGCCCTTGCCCAATATGCCCGGCCAGAGGCCGGATAGCTGGTCTATTCGCTGCGCTAGGCTA
CACACCGCCCCACCGCTGCGCGGCAGGGGGAAAGGCGGGCAAAGCCCGCTAAACCCCACACCAAACCCCG
CAGAAATACGCTGGAGCGCTTTTAGCCGCTTTAGCGGCCTTTCCCCCTACCCGAAGGGTGGGGGCGCGTG
TGCAGCCCCGCAGGGCCTGTCTCGGTCGATCATTCAGCCCGGCTCATCCTTCTGGCGTGGCGGCAGACCG
AACAAGGCGCGGTCGTGGTCGCGTTCAAGGTACGCATCCATTGCCGCCATGAGCCGATCCTCCGGCCACT
CGCTGCTGTTCACCTTGGCCAAAATCATGGCCCCCACCAGCACCTTGCGCCTTGTTTCGTTCTTGCGCTC
TTGCTGCTGTTCCCTTGCCCGCACCCGCTGAATTTCGGCATTGATTCGCGCTCGTTGTTCTTCGAGCTTG
GCCAGCCGATCCGCCGCCTTGTTGCTCCCCTTAACCATCTTGACACCCCATTGTTAATGTGCTGTCTCGT
AGGCTATCATGGAGGCACAGCGGCGGCAATCCCGACCCTACTTTGTAGGGGAGGGCGCACTTACCGGTTT
CTCTTCGAGAAACTGGCCTAACGGCCACCCTTCGGGCGGTGCGCTCTCCGAGGGCCATTGCATGGAGCCG
AAAAGCAAAAGCAACAGCGAGGCAGCATGGCGATTTATCACCTTACGGCGAAAACCGGCAGCAGGTCGGG
CGGCCAATCGGCCAGGGCCAAGGCCGACTACATCCAGCGCGAAGGCAAGTATGCCCGCGACATGGATGAA
GTCTTGCACGCCGAATCCGGGCACATGCCGGAGTTCGTCGAGCGGCCCGCCGACTACTGGGATGCTGCCG
ACCTGTATGAACGCGCCAATGGGCGGCTGTTCAAGGAGGTCGAATTTGCCCTGCCGGTCGAGCTGACCCT
CGACCAGCAGAAGGCGCTGGCGTCCGAGTTCGCCCAGCACCTGACCGGTGCCGAGCGCCTGCCGTATACG
CTGGCCATCCATGCCGGTGGCGGCGAGAACCCGCACTGCCACCTGATGATCTCCGAGCGGATCAATGACG
GCATCGAGCGGCCCGCCGCTCAGTGGTTCAAGCGGTACAACGGCAAGACCCCGGAGAAGGGCGGGGCACA
GAAGACCGAAGCGCTCAAGCCCAAGGCATGGCTTGAGCAGACCCGCGAGGCATGGGCCGACCATGCCAAC
CGGGCATTAGAGCGGGCTGGCCACGACGCCCGCATTGACCACAGAACACTTGAGGCGCAGGGCATCGAGC
GCCTGCCCGGTGTTCACCTGGGGCCGAACGTGGTGGAGATGGAAGGCCGGGGCATCCGCACCGACCGGGC
AGACGTGGCCCTGAACATCGACACCGCCAACGCCCAGATCATCGACTTACAGGAATACCGGGAGGCAATA
GACCATGAACGCAATCGACAGAGTGAAGAAATCCAGAGGCATCAACGAGTTAGCGGAGCAGATCGAACCG
CTGGCCCAGAGCATGGCGACACTGGCCGACGAAGCCCGGCAGGTCATGAGCCAGACCCAGCAGGCCAGCG
AGGCGCAGGCGGCGGAGTGGCTGAAAGCCCAGCGCCAGACAGGGGCGGCATGGGTGGAGCTGGCCAAAGA
GTTGCGGGAGGTAGCCGCCGAGGTGAGCAGCGCCGCGCAGAGCGCCCGGAGCGCGTCGCGGGGGTGGCAC
TGGAAGCTATGGCTAACCGTGATGCTGGCTTCCATGATGCCTACGGTGGTGCTGCTGATCGCATCGTTGC
TCTTGCTCGACCTGACGCCACTGACAACCGAGGACGGCTCGATCTGGCTGCGCTTGGTGGCCCGATGAAG
AACGACAGGACTTTGCAGGCCATAGGCCGACAGCTCAAGGCCATGGGCTGTGAGCGCTTCGATATCGGCG
TCAGGGACGCCACCACCGGCCAGATGATGAACCGGGAATGGTCAGCCGCCGAAGTGCTCCAGAACACGCC
ATGGCTCAAGCGGATGAATGCCCAGGGCAATGACGTGTATATCAGGCCCGCCGAGCAGGAGCGGCATGGT
CTGGTGCTGGTGGACGACCTCAGCGAGTTTGACCTGGATGACATGAAAGCCGAGGGCCGGGAGCCTGCCC
TGGTAGTGGAAACCAGCCCGAAGAACTATCAGGCATGGGTCAAGGTGGCCGACGCCGCAGGCGGTGAACT
TCGGGGGCAGATTGCCCGGACGCTGGCCAGCGAGTACGACGCCGACCCGGCCAGCGCCGACAGCCGCCAC
TATGGCCGCTTGGCGGGCTTCACCAACCGCAAGGACAAGCACACCACCCGCGCCGGTTATCAGCCGTGGG
TGCTGCTGCGTGAATCCAAGGGCAAGACCGCCACCGCTGGCCCGGCGCTGGTGCAGCAGGCTGGCCAGCA
GATCGAGCAGGCCCAGCGGCAGCAGGAGAAGGCCCGCAGGCTGGCCAGCCTCGAACTGCCCGAGCGGCAG
CTTAGCCGCCACCGGCGCACGGCGCTGGACGAGTACCGCAGCGAGATGGCCGGGCTGGTCAAGCGCTTCG
GTGATGACCTCAGCAAGTGCGACTTTATCGCCGCGCAGAAGCTGGCCAGCCGGGGCCGCAGTGCCGAGGA
AATCGGCAAGGCCATGGCCGAGGCCAGCCCAGCGCTGGCAGAGCGCAAGCCCGGCCACGAAGCGGATTAC
ATCGAGCGCACCGTCAGCAAGGTCATGGGTCTGCCCAGCGTCCAGCTTGCGCGGGCCGAGCTGGCACGGG
CACCGGCACCCCGCCAGCGAGGCATGGACAGGGGCGGGCCAGATTTCAGCATGTAGTGCTTGCGTTGGTA
CTCACGCCTGTTATACTATGAGTACTCACGCACAGAAGGGGGTTTTATGGAATACGAAAAAAGCGCTTCA
GGGTCGGTCTACCTGATCAAAAGTGACAAGGGCTATTGGTTGCCCGGTGGCTTTGGTTATACGTCAAACA
AGGCCGAGGCTGGCCGCTTTTCAGTCGCTGATATGGCCAGCCTTAACCTTGACGGCTGCACCTTGTCCTT
GTTCCGCGAAGACAAGCCTTTCGGCCCCGGCAAGTTTCTCGGTGACTGATATGAAAGACCAAAAGGACAA
GCAGACCGGCGACCTGCTGGCCAGCCCTGACGCTGTACGCCAAGCGCGATATGCCGAGCGCATGAAGGCC
AAAGGGATGCGTCAGCGCAAGTTCTGGCTGACCGACGACGAATACGAGGCGCTGCGCGAGTGCCTGGAAG
AACTCAGAGCGGCGCAGGGCGGGGGTAGTGACCCCGCCAGCGCCTAACCACCAACTGCCTGCAAAGGAGG
CAATCAATGGCTACCCATAAGCCTATCAATATTCTGGAGGCGTTCGCAGCAGCGCCGCCACCGCTGGACT
ACGTTTTGCCCAACATGGTGGCCGGTACGGTCGGGGCGCTGGTGTCGCCCGGTGGTGCCGGTAAATCCAT
GCTGGCCCTGCAACTGGCCGCACAGATTGCAGGCGGGCCGGATCTGCTGGAGGTGGGCGAACTGCCCACC
GGCCCGGTGATCTACCTGCCCGCCGAAGACCCGCCCACCGCCATTCATCACCGCCTGCACGCCCTTGGGG
CGCACCTCAGCGCCGAGGAACGGCAAGCCGTGGCTGACGGCCTGCTGATCCAGCCGCTGATCGGCAGCCT
GCCCAACATCATGGCCCCGGAGTGGTTCGACGGCCTCAAGCGCGCCGCCGAGGGCCGCCGCCTGATGGTG
CTGGACACGCTGCGCCGGTTCCACATCGAGGAAGAAAACGCCAGCGGCCCCATGGCCCAGGTCATCGGTC
GCATGGAGGCCATCGCCGCCGATACCGGGTGCTCTATCGTGTTCCTGCACCATGCCAGCAAGGGCGCGGC
CATGATGGGCGCAGGCGACCAGCAGCAGGCCAGCCGGGGCAGCTCGGTACTGGTCGATAACATCCGCTGG
CAGTCCTACCTGTCGAGCATGACCAGCGCCGAGGCCGAGGAATGGGGTGTGGACGACGACCAGCGCCGGT
TCTTCGTCCGCTTCGGTGTGAGCAAGGCCAACTATGGCGCACCGTTCGCTGATCGGTGGTTCAGGCGGCA
TGACGGCGGGGTGCTCAAGCCCGCCGTGCTGGAGAGGCAGCGCAAGAGCAAGGGGGTGCCCCGTGGTGAA
GCCTAAGAACAAGCACAGCCTCAGCCACGTCCGGCACGACCCGGCGCACTGTCTGGCCCCCGGCCTGTTC
CGTGCCCTCAAGCGGGGCGAGCGCAAGCGCAGCAAGCTGGACGTGACGTATGACTACGGCGACGGCAAGC
GGATCGAGTTCAGCGGCCCGGAGCCGCTGGGCGCTGATGATCTGCGCATCCTGCAAGGGCTGGTGGCCAT
GGCTGGGCCTAATGGCCTAGTGCTTGGCCCGGAACCCAAGACCGAAGGCGGACGGCAGCTCCGGCTGTTC
CTGGAACCCAAGTGGGAGGCCGTCACCGCTGATGCCATGGTGGTCAAAGGTAGCTATCGGGCGCTGGCAA
AGGAAATCGGGGCAGAGGTCGATAGTGGTGGGGCGCTCAAGCACATACAGGACTGCATCGAGCGCCTTTG
GAAGGTATCCATCATCGCCCAGAATGGCCGCAAGCGGCAGGGGTTTCGGCTGCTGTCGGAGTACGCCAGC
GACGAGGCGGACGGGCGCCTGTACGTGGCCCTGAACCCCTTGATCGCGCAGGCCGTCATGGGTGGCGGCC
AGCATGTGCGCATCAGCATGGACGAGGTGCGGGCGCTGGACAGCGAAACCGCCCGCCTGCTGCACCAGCG
GCTGTGTGGCTGGATCGACCCCGGCAAAACCGGCAAGGCTTCCATAGATACCTTGTGCGGCTATGTCTGG
CCGTCAGAGGCCAGTGGTTCGACCATGCGCAAGCGCCGCCAGCGGGTGCGCGAGGCGTTGCCGGAGCTGG
TCGCGCTGGGCTGGACGGTAACCGAGTTCGCGGCGGGCAAGTACGACATCACCCGGCCCAAGGCGGCAGG
CTGACCCCCCCCACTCTATTGTAAACAAGACATTTTTATCTTTTATATTCAATGGCTTATTTTCCTGCTA
ATTGGTAATACCATGAAAAATACCATGCTCAGAAAAGGCTTAACAATATTTTGAAAAATTGCCTACTGAG
CGCTGCCGCACAGCTCCATAGGCCGCTTTCCTGGCTTTGCTTCCAGATGTATGCTCTTCTTTCCGCTTCC
TCGCTCACTGACTCGCTGCGCTCGGTCGTTCGGCTGCGGCGAGCGGTATCAGCTCACTCAAAGGCGGTAA
TACGGTTATCCACAGAATCAGGGGATAACGCAGGAAAGAACATGTGAGCAAAAGGCCAGCAAAAGGCCAG
GAACCGTAAAAAGGCCGCGTTGCTGGCGTTTTTCCATAGGCTCCGCCCCCCTGACGAGCATCACAAAAAT
CGACGCTCAAGTCAGAGGTGGCGAAACCCGACAGGACTATAAAGATACCAGGCGTTTCCCCCTGGAAGCT
CCCTCGTGCGCTCTCCTGTTCCGACCCTGCCGCTTACCGGATACCTGTCCGCCTTTCTCCCTTCGGGAAG
CGTGGCCCAATACGCAAACCGCCTCTCCCCGCGCGTTGGCCGATTCATTAATGCAGCTGGCACGACAGGT
TTCCCGACTGGAAAGCGGGCAGTGAGCGCAACGCAATTAATGTGAGTTAGCTCACTCATTAGGCACCCCA
GGCTTTACACTTTATGCTTCCGGCTCGTATGTTGTGTGGAATTGTGAGCGGATAACAATTTCACACAGGA
AACAGCTATGACCATGATTACGCCAAGCTTGCAGGTAGCTTGCAGTGGGCTTACATGGCGATAGCTAGAC
TGGGCGGTTTTATGGACAGCAAGCGAACCGGAATTGCCAGCTGGGGCGCCCTCTGGTAAGGTTGGGAAGC
CCTGCAAAGTAAACTGGATGGCTTTCTTGCCGCCAAGGATCTGATGGCGCTCTAGATTTAAGAAGGAGAT
ATACATATGATGCCCACGGGGAAAGTCAAATTTTACGATGAAGATAAGGGCTTTGGCTTTATTAGCAGTG
ATGATGGGCAGGAAGTGTTCTTGCACGCTTCCGCACTCCCATCGGGCGTCGCTGGTGTTAAAGCTGGCAC
TCGGCTCGAGTTTGGCATCGCGGATGGTAAACGCGGGGCGCAGGCATTGTCGGCGCGTATTCTGGATGCA
CCTCCATCCCTCGCTCGCATGAGTCGCAAACCGGCGGACGACATGGCCGTTATCGTCGAAGACTTGGTCA
AAGTCCTGGATGGTATCGGCACGGGTCTGAAGCGCGGGCGGTATCCTGAGGACAGTCACGGCCGTAAAAT
CGCCGCTTTGCTCCGTCGTGTGGCAGAAGAACTCGACGCCGGTGGTTATCCATACGACGTCCCGGACTAT
GCTTGAGAATTCACTGGCCGTCGTTTTACAACGTCGTGACTGGGAAAACCCTGGCGTTACCCAACTTAAT
CGCCTTGCAGCACATCCCCCTTTCGCCAGCTGGCGTAATAGCGAAGAGGCCCGCACCGATCGCCCTTCCC
AACAGTTGCGCAGCCTGAATGGCGAATGTCTGGTCGGTGAAGTGGGCTTTGGCGCCGCCAATATGTTCTA
CGATCCGGCTGACAGAGACGACCTTTGTCTCGATCCTAGACGCATTGCACAGATGGCGGACGCATTCTCT
CGTGCGCTGGACGTCGATCCGCGTCGCCTGCTCGACCAGGCGTACGTATCCAGTCACTATGGCGGCCGCA
TTAGGCACCCCAGGCTTTACACTTTATGCTTCCGGCTCGTATAATGTGTGGATTTTGAGTTAGGATCCGT
CGAGATTTTCAGGAGCTAAGGAAGCTAAAATGGAGAAAAAAATCACTGGATATACCACCGTTGATATATC
CCAATGGCATCGTAAAGAACATTTTGAGGCATTTCAGTCAGTTGCTCAATGTACCTATAACCAGACCGTT
CAGCTGGATATTACGGCCTTTTTAAAGACCGTAAAGAAAAATAAGCACAAGTTTTATCCGGCCTTTATTC
ACATTCTTGCCCGCCTGATGAATGCTCATCCGGAATTCCGTATGGCAATGAAAGACGGTGAGCTGGTGAT
ATGGGATAGTGTTCACCCTTGTTACACCGTTTTCCATGAGCAAACTGAAACGTTTTCATCGCTCTGGAGT
GAATACCACGACGATTTCCGGCAGTTTCTACACATATATTCGCAAGATGTGGCGTGTTACGGTGAAAACC
TGGCCTATTTCCCTAAAGGGTTTATTGAGAATATGTTTTTCGTCTCAGCCAATCCCTGGGTGAGTTTCAC
CAGTTTTGATTTAAACGTGGCCAATATGGACAACTTCTTCGCCCCCGTTTTCACCATGGGCAAATATTAT
ACGCAAGGCGACAAGGTGCTGATGCCGCTGGCGATTCAGGTTCATCATGCCGTTTGTGATGGCTTCCATG
TCGGCAGAATGCTTAATGAATTACAACAGTACTGCGATGAGTGGCAGGCGGGGCGTAATCTAGAGGATCC
GGCTTACTAACGTACGTATCCAGTCACTATGGCGGCCGCATTAGGCACCCCAGGCTTTACACTTTATGCT
TCCGGCTCGTATAATGTGTGGATTTTGAGTTAGGATCCGTCGAGATTTTCAGGAGCTAAGGAAGCTAAAA
TGGAGAAAAAAATCACTGGATATACCACCGTTGATATATCCCAATGGCATCGTAAAGAACATTTTGAGGC
ATTTCAGTCAGTTGCTCAATGTACCTATAACCAGACCGTTCAGCTGGATATTACGGCCTTTTTAAAGACC
GTAAAGAAAAATAAGCACAAGTTTTATCCGGCCTTTATTCACATTCTTGCCCGCCTGATGAATGCTCATC
CGGAATTCCGTATGGCAATGAAAGACGGTGAGCTGGTGATATGGGATAGTGTTCACCCTTGTTACACCGT
TTTCCATGAGCAAACTGAAACGTTTTCATCGCTCTGGAGTGAATACCACGACGATTTCCGGCAGTTTCTA
CACATATATTCGCAAGATGTGGCGTGTTACGGTGAAAACCTGGCCTATTTCCCTAAAGGGTTTATTGAGA
ATATGTTTTTCGTCTCAGCCAATCCCTGGGTGAGTTTCACCAGTTTTGATTTAAACGTGGCCAATATGGA
CAACTTCTTCGCCCCCGTTTTCACCATGGGCAAATATTATACGCAAGGCGACAAGGTGCTGATGCCGCTG
GCGATTCAGGTTCATCATGCCGTTTGTGATGGCTTCCATGTCGGCAGAATGCTTAATGAATTACAACAGT
ACTGCGATGAGTGGCAGGCGGGGCGTAATCTAGAGGATCCGGCTTACTAACGTACGCTTATGGGTGCCTT
TCCGCAGCTTGGAACGCGGATGGAGAAGAGGAGCAACGCGATCTAGCTATCGCGGCCGCGATCAAGCAGG
TGCGACAGACGTCATACTAGATATCAAGCGACTTCTCCTATCCCCTGGGAACACATCAATCTCACCGGAG
AATATCGCTGGCCAAAGCCTTAGCGTAGGATTCCGCCCCTTCCCGCAAACGACCCCAAACAGGAAACGCA
GCTGTAATCCGGGCAGCGCAACGGAACATTCATCAGTGTAAAAATGGAATCAATAAAGCCCTGCGCAGCG
CGCAGGGTCAGCCTGAATACGCGTTTAATGACCAGCACAGTCGTGATGGCAAGGTCAGAATAGCGCTGAG
GTCTGCCTCGTGAAGAAGGTGTTGCTGACTCATACCAGGCCTGAATCGCCCCATCATCCAGCCAGAAAGT
GAGGGAGCCACGGTTGATGAGAGCTTTGTTGTAGGTGGACCAGTTGGTGATTTTGAACTTTTGCTTTGCC
ACGGAACGGTCTGCGTTGTCGGGAAGATGCGTGATCTGATCCTTCAACTCAGCAAAAGTTCGATTTATTC
AACAAAGCCACGTTGTGTCTCAAAATCTCTGATGTTACATTGCACAAGATAAAAATATATCATCATGAAC
AATAAAACTGTCTGCTTACATAAACAGTAATACAAGGGGTGTTATGAGCCATATTCAACGGGAAACGTCT
TGCTCGAGGCCGCGATTAAATTCCAACATGGATGCTGATTTATATGGGTATAAATGGGCTCGCGATAATG
TCGGGCAATCAGGTGCGACAATCTATCGATTGTATGGGAAGCCCGATGCGCCAGAGTTGTTTCTGAAACA
TGGCAAAGGTAGCGTTGCCAATGATGTTACAGATGAGATGGTCAGACTAAACTGGCTGACGGAATTTATG
CCTCTTCCGACCATCAAGCATTTTATCCGTACTCCTGATGATGCATGGTTACTCACCACTGCGATCCCCG
GGAAAACAGCATTCCAGGTATTAGAAGAATATCCTGATTCAGGTGAAAATATTGTTGATGCGCTGGCAGT
GTTCCTGCGCCGGTTGCATTCGATTCCTGTTTGTAATTGTCCTTTTAACAGCGATCGCGTATTTCGTCTC
GCTCAGGCGCAATCACGAATGAATAACGGTTTGGTTGATGCGAGTGATTTTGATGACGAGCGTAATGGCT
GGCCTGTTGAACAAGTCTGGAAAGAAATGCATAAGCTTTTGCCATTCTCACCGGATTCAGTCGTCACTCA
TGGTGATTTCTCACTTGATAACCTTATTTTTGACGAGGGGAAATTAATAGGTTGTATTGATGTTGGACGA
GTCGGAATCGCAGACCGATACCAGGATCTTGCCATCCTATGGAACTGCCTCGGTGAGTTTTCTCCTTCAT
TACAGAAACGGCTTTTTCAAAAATATGGTATTGATAATCCTGATATGAATAAATTGCAGTTTCATTTGAT
GCTCGATGAGTTTTTCTAATCAGAATTGGTTAATTGGTTGTAACACTGGCAGAGCATTACGCTGACTTGA
CGGGACGGCGGCTTTGTTGAATAAATCGAACTTTTGCTGAGTTGAAGGATCAGATCACGCATCTTCCCGA
CAACGCAGACCGTTCCGTGGCAAAGCAAAAGTTCAAAATCACCAACTGGTCCACCTACAACAAAGCTCTC
ATCAACCGTGGCTCCCTCACTTTCTGGCTGGATGATGGGGCGATTCAGGCCTGGTATGAGTCAGCAACAC
CTTCTTCACGAGGCAGACCTCAGCGCTATTCTGACCTTGCCATCACGACTGTGCTGGTCATTAAACGCGT
ATTCAGGCTGACCCTGCGCGCTGCGCAGGGCTTTATTGATTCCATTTTTACACTGATGAATGTTCCGTTG
CGCTGCCCGGATTACAGCTGAAAGCGACCAGGTGCTCGGCGTGGCAAGACTCGCAGCGAACCCGTAGAAA
GCCATGCTCCAGCCGCCCGCATTGGAGAAATTCTTCAAATTCCCGTTGCACATAGCCCGGCAATTCCTTT
CCCTGCTCTGCCATAAGCGCAGCGAATGCC
Features (pLannotate 1.2.2; 25 found; start..end, strand, type, name):
    243..637     -  rep_origin     RSF1010 oriV: replication origin of the broad-host-range plasmid RSF1010; requires the RSF1010 RepA/B/C proteins for replication (Scholz et al., 1989)
    667..948     -  CDS            mobC: MOBC_ECOLX - Protein predicted: Swiss-Prot protein existence level 4. This protein is essential to promote the specific transfer of the plasmid in the presence of conjugative plasmids. From Escherichia coli.
    979..1066    +  oriT           RSF1010 oriT: origin of transfer of the broad-host-range plasmid RSF1010 (Scholz et al., 1989)
   1895..2305    +  CDS            mobB: MOBB2_ECOLX - Protein predicted: Swiss-Prot protein existence level 4. This protein is essential to promote the specific transfer of the plasmid in the presence of conjugative plasmids. From Escherichia coli.
   2305..3276    +  CDS            RSF1010 RepB: replication protein B of the broad-host-range plasmid RSF1010 (Scholz et al., 1989); repB
   3719..3793    +  ncRNA          Plasmid R1162: Accession: RF00043 - R1162-like plasmid antisense RNA
   3787..4626    +  CDS            RSF1010 RepA: replication protein A of the broad-host-range plasmid RSF1010 (Scholz et al., 1989); repA
   4613..5464    +  CDS            RSF1010 RepC (fragment): replication protein C of the broad-host-range plasmid RSF1010 (Scholz et al., 1989); repC
   5841..6026    -  rep_origin     ori (fragment): high-copy-number ColE1/pMB1/pBR322/pUC origin of replication
   6025..6115    +  CDS            lacI (fragment): lac repressor; lacI; The lac repressor binds to the lac operator to inhibit transcription in E. coli. This inhibition can be relieved by adding lactose or isopropyl-β-D-thiogalactopyranoside (IPTG).
   6128..6149    +  protein_bind   CAP binding site: CAP binding activates transcription in the presence of cAMP. E. coli catabolite activator protein
   6164..6194    +  promoter       lac promoter: promoter for the E. coli lac operon
   6198..6220    +  protein_bind   lac operator (fragment): The lac repressor binds to the lac operator to inhibit transcription in E. coli. This inhibition can be relieved by adding lactose or isopropyl-β-D-thiogalactopyranoside (IPTG). lac repressor encoded by lacI
   6261..6419    +  CDS            tnpA (fragment): TN5P_ECOLX - Also known as tnp. Experimental evidence at protein level: Swiss-Prot protein existence level 1. Mediates transposition of transposon Tn5 by a 'cut and paste' mechanism. First, the monomeric transposase binds the 19 bp inverted DNA repeats flanking the transposon. Then, dimerization of the DNA- bound transposase creates a synaptic DNA complex. After nicking of the first DNA strand, excision of the transposon proceeds through a series of intermediates. The transposase then mediates the insertion of the transposon at a new site by strand transfer. The activity of the wild- type tran
   6869..7026    +  CDS            lacZα (fragment): LacZα fragment of β-galactosidase; lacZ fragment
   7226..7256    +  promoter       lac UV5 promoter: E. coli lac promoter with an "up" mutation
   7280..7309    +  promoter       cat promoter (fragment): promoter of the E. coli cat gene encoding chloramphenicol acetyltransferase
   7310..7990    +  CDS            CmR: chloramphenicol acetyltransferase confers resistance to chloramphenicol
   8036..8066    +  promoter       lac UV5 promoter: E. coli lac promoter with an "up" mutation
   8090..8119    +  promoter       cat promoter (fragment): promoter of the E. coli cat gene encoding chloramphenicol acetyltransferase
   8120..8800    +  CDS            CmR: chloramphenicol acetyltransferase confers resistance to chloramphenicol
   8801..8866    -  CDS            YPQR_ACICA (fragment): Protein inferred from homology: Swiss-Prot protein existence level 3. From Acinetobacter calcoaceticus.
   9022..9309    -  CDS            TRA2_ECOLX (fragment): Protein predicted: Swiss-Prot protein existence level 4. Required for transposition of transposon Tn903. From Escherichia coli.
   9494..10309   +  CDS            KanR: aminoglycoside phosphotransferase; aph(3')-Ia; confers resistance to kanamycin in bacteria or G418 (Geneticin®) in eukaryotes
  10450..10728   +  CDS            TRA2_ECOLX (fragment): Protein predicted: Swiss-Prot protein existence level 4. Required for transposition of transposon Tn903. From Escherichia coli.
