[The description below was written by a language model from this plasmid's Addgene catalogue record and pLannotate feature annotations shown in this document.]
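Description:
pDSK519-cspB is a bacterial expression plasmid built on pDSK519, a broad-host-range vector derived from RSF1010. The feature table shows the RSF1010 replication system: oriV together with the repB, repA and repC genes whose products it requires, plus an R1162-like antisense RNA. It also carries the RSF1010 oriT and the mobB and mobC mobilization genes, so the plasmid can be transferred by conjugation when a helper conjugative plasmid supplies the transfer machinery. This arrangement allows propagation in E. coli and maintenance in other Gram-negative bacteria. Selection is by kanamycin, through an aph(3')-Ia gene flanked by Tn903 remnants, and by chloramphenicol. The catalogue notes that a chloramphenicol cassette was added to the backbone, and the annotation detects two tandem copies of the cat promoter–CmR unit. Only a fragment of a ColE1-type origin is present, along with lac promoter/operator and lacZα remnants of the original cloning region.

The payload is cspB, a gene of about 420 bp from Clavibacter michiganensis strain NCPPB382. It was codon-optimized for Pseudomonas syringae pv. tomato DC3000 and cloned between NdeI and EcoRI sites. According to the record, it is driven by the nptII promoter and carries a C-terminal HA tag for immunodetection. The automated annotation does not label the cspB coding sequence, the tag or the nptII promoter. It does find a Tn5-derived fragment immediately downstream of the lac promoter region, which is consistent with the Tn5 origin of nptII regulatory sequence, and the unannotated stretch after it is the likely position of the insert. The plasmid is intended for expressing this Gram-positive gene in a heterologous Gram-negative host. The associated work concerns natural variation in bacterial immune epitopes.
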