Addgene plasmid #207162: pDSK519-cspB
Purpose: Expresses codon-optimized cspB from Clavibacter michiganensis in a broad host range vector
Depositing lab: Gitta Coaker. Depositing organization: University of California, Davis. Publication: Natural variation of immune epitopes reveals intrabacterial antagonism. Stevens DM, Moreno-Perez A, Weisberg AJ, Ramsing C, Fliegmann J, Zhang N, Madrigal M, Martin G, Steinbrenner A, Felix G, Coaker G. Proc Natl Acad Sci U S A. 2024 Jun 4;121(23):e2319499121. doi: 10.1073/pnas.2319499121. Epub 2024 May 30. PubMed 38814867.
Backbone
  Vector backbone: pDSK519
  Backbone size w/o insert (bp): 10458
  Total vector size (bp): 10880
  Modifications to backbone: chloramphenicol cassette added
  Vector type: Bacterial Expression
Growth in bacteria
  Bacterial resistance: Chloramphenicol and Kanamycin, 25 & 50 μg/mL
  Growth temperature: 37°C
  Growth strain: DH5alpha
  Copy number: Unknown
Gene/Insert
  Gene/Insert name: cspB
  Species: Clavibacter michiganensis
  Insert size (bp): 420
  GenBank ID: WP_012039159.1
  Promoter: nptII
  Tag / fusion protein: HA (C terminal on insert)
  Cloning method: Restriction Enzyme; 5′ cloning site NdeI (unknown if destroyed); 3′ cloning site EcoRI (unknown if destroyed)
  Sequencing primers: 5′ GGTGGTcatatgATGCCCACCGGCAAGGTGAAGTT; 3′ GGTGGTgaattcTCAGGCATCGAGCTCCTCCGCGA
Terms and licenses: Academic/Nonprofit Terms; Industry Terms: Not Available to Industry
Depositor comments: NCPPB382 C. michiganensis cspB was codon-optimized for Pseudomonas syringae pv. tomato DC3000.
How to cite: pDSK519-cspB was a gift from Gitta Coaker (Addgene plasmid # 207162 ; http://n2t.net/addgene:207162 ; RRID:Addgene_207162)
